Addgene plasmid #246043: CMV_AcrIIA5_AsLOV2-D41
Purpose: Expression of AcrIIA5-AsLOV2 hybrid in mammalian cells; insertion before D41; enables optogenetic control of SauCas9
Depositing lab: Dominik Niopek. Depositing organization: Universitaet Heidelberg. Publication: A versatile anti-CRISPR platform for opto- and chemogenetic control of CRISPR-Cas9 and Cas12 across a wide range of orthologs. Brenker L, Aschenbrenner S, Bubeck F, Staykov K, Gebhardt C, Wolf B, Jendrusch M, Kroll AS, Becker J, Ambiel I, Fackler OT, Grimm D, Mathony J, Niopek D. Nucleic Acids Res. 2025 Jul 19;53(14):gkaf752. doi: 10.1093/nar/gkaf752. PubMed 40794863.
Backbone
  Vector backbone: pcDNA3.1
  Vector type: Mammalian Expression, CRISPR, Synthetic Biology
Growth in bacteria
  Bacterial resistance: Ampicillin, 100 μg/mL
  Growth temperature: 37°C
  Growth strain: DH5alpha
  Copy number: High Copy
Gene/Insert
  Gene/Insert name: AcrIIA5_AsLOV2-D41
  Species: Synthetic
  Cloning method: Golden Gate
Terms and licenses: Academic/Nonprofit Terms; Industry Terms: Not Available to Industry
How to cite: CMV_AcrIIA5_AsLOV2-D41 was a gift from Dominik Niopek (Addgene plasmid # 246043 ; http://n2t.net/addgene:246043 ; RRID:Addgene_246043)
