[The description below was written by a language model from this plasmid's Addgene catalogue record and pLannotate feature annotations shown in this document.]
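Description:
CMV_AcrIIA5_AsLOV2-D41 is a mammalian expression plasmid built on the pcDNA3.1 backbone that encodes a light-switchable anti-CRISPR protein. It is propagated in E. coli through a high-copy ColE1/pUC-type origin with ampicillin selection (AmpR under its own bla promoter). It also carries the usual pcDNA3.1 accessories: an f1 origin for single-stranded DNA production and an SV40 promoter-driven NeoR/KanR cassette with an SV40 polyadenylation signal, which would allow G418 selection of transfected mammalian cells. Small annotated fragments (bom, lac promoter/operator, lacI, ble and a short HIV-1 LTR match) appear to be backbone remnants or short homology hits rather than functional modules.

The payload is a synthetic hybrid gene, assembled by Golden Gate cloning, in which the AsLOV2 photosensory domain is inserted into the anti-CRISPR protein AcrIIA5 immediately before residue D41. Expression is driven by the CMV immediate-early enhancer and promoter and terminated by the bGH polyadenylation signal. A T7 promoter sits upstream of the coding region. The automated annotation does not label AcrIIA5 itself. It does mark a "miniSOG" CDS within the insert region, which most likely reflects similarity between the AsLOV2 domain and miniSOG, another flavin-binding LOV-derived protein, rather than a separate fluorescent reporter.

LOV2 domains undergo a conformational change under blue light, so placing one within the inhibitor couples Acr activity to illumination. According to the record, this enables optogenetic control of SauCas9 in mammalian cells, and the construct comes from work on opto- and chemogenetic anti-CRISPR regulation of Cas9 and Cas12 orthologs.
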