Features (pLannotate 1.2.2; 20 found; start..end, strand, type, name):
     17..69      -  misc_feature   bom (fragment): basis of mobility region from pBR322
    224..603     +  enhancer       CMV enhancer: human cytomegalovirus immediate early enhancer
    604..807     +  promoter       CMV promoter: human cytomegalovirus (CMV) immediate early promoter
    803..836     +  LTR            5' LTR (truncated) (fragment): truncated 5' long terminal repeat (LTR) from HIV-1
    852..870     +  promoter       T7 promoter: promoter for bacteriophage T7 RNA polymerase
   1031..1348    +  CDS            miniSOG: miniSOG is a basic (constitutively fluorescent) cyan fluorescent protein published in 2011, derived from Arabidopsis thaliana. It requires the cofactor flavin for fluorescence.
   1848..2072    +  polyA_signal   bGH poly(A) signal: bovine growth hormone polyadenylation signal
   2076..2097    +  promoter       SV40 promoter (fragment): SV40 enhancer and early promoter
   2118..2546    +  rep_origin     f1 ori (sequence partly withheld): f1 bacteriophage origin of replication; arrow indicates direction of (+) strand synthesis
   2560..2889    +  promoter       SV40 promoter: SV40 enhancer and early promoter
   2956..3750    +  CDS            NeoR/KanR: aminoglycoside phosphotransferase from Tn5; aph(3')-II (or nptII); confers resistance to neomycin, kanamycin, and G418 (Geneticin®)
   3771..3929    +  CDS            ble (fragment): BLE_KLEPN - Experimental evidence at protein level: Swiss-Prot protein existence level 1. Binding protein with a strong affinity to the bleomycin family of antibiotics. Binds to CL990; an antimitotic-antibiotic compound. From Klebsiella pneumoniae.
   3924..4045    +  polyA_signal   SV40 poly(A) signal: SV40 polyadenylation signal
   4118..4134    -  protein_bind   lac operator: The lac repressor binds to the lac operator to inhibit transcription in E. coli. This inhibition can be relieved by adding lactose or isopropyl-β-D-thiogalactopyranoside (IPTG). lac repressor encoded by lacI
   4142..4172    -  promoter       lac promoter: promoter for the E. coli lac operon
   4187..4208    -  protein_bind   CAP binding site: CAP binding activates transcription in the presence of cAMP. E. coli catabolite activator protein
   4221..4313    -  CDS            lacI (fragment): lac repressor; lacI; The lac repressor binds to the lac operator to inhibit transcription in E. coli. This inhibition can be relieved by adding lactose or isopropyl-β-D-thiogalactopyranoside (IPTG).
   4496..5084    -  rep_origin     ori: high-copy-number ColE1/pMB1/pBR322/pUC origin of replication
   5255..6115    -  CDS            AmpR: β-lactamase; bla; confers resistance to ampicillin, carbenicillin, and related antibiotics
   6116..6220    -  promoter       AmpR promoter: bla
>Addgene plasmid #246043 | CMV_AcrIIA5_AsLOV2-D41 | addgene full sequence | sequence record 495332 | Addgene NGS Result
AGATCTCCCGATCCCCTATGGTGCACTCTCAGTACAATCTGCTCTGATGCCGCATAGTTAAGCCAGTATC
TGCTCCCTGCTTGTGTGTTGGAGGTCGCTGAGTAGTGCGCGAGCAAAATTTAAGCTACAACAAGGCAAGG
CTTGACCGACAATTGCATGAAGAATCTGCTTAGGGTTAGGCGTTTTGCGCTGCTTCGCGATGTACGGGCC
AGATATACGCGTTGACATTGATTATTGACTAGTTATTAATAGTAATCAATTACGGGGTCATTAGTTCATA
GCCCATATATGGAGTTCCGCGTTACATAACTTACGGTAAATGGCCCGCCTGGCTGACCGCCCAACGACCC
CCGCCCATTGACGTCAATAATGACGTATGTTCCCATAGTAACGCCAATAGGGACTTTCCATTGACGTCAA
TGGGTGGAGTATTTACGGTAAACTGCCCACTTGGCAGTACATCAAGTGTATCATATGCCAAGTACGCCCC
CTATTGACGTCAATGACGGTAAATGGCCCGCCTGGCATTATGCCCAGTACATGACCTTATGGGACTTTCC
TACTTGGCAGTACATCTACGTATTAGTCATCGCTATTACCATGGTGATGCGGTTTTGGCAGTACATCAAT
GGGCGTGGATAGCGGTTTGACTCACGGGGATTTCCAAGTCTCCACCCCATTGACGTCAATGGGAGTTTGT
TTTGGCACCAAAATCAACGGGACTTTCCAAAATGTCGTAACAACTCCGCCCCATTGACGCAAATGGGCGG
TAGGCGTGTACGGTGGGAGGTCTATATAAGCAGAGCTCTCTGGCTAACTAGAGAACCCACTGCTTACTGG
CTTATCGAAATTAATACGACTCACTATAGGGAGACCCAAGCTGGCTAGCATGGCATACGGTAAAAGCCGA
TATAACTCTTACCGGAAACGAAATTTTAGTATCAGTGACAACCAGAGAAGAGAATACGCCAAAAAAATGA
AGGAATTGGAGCAAGCGTTTGAGAATTTGCTTGCTACAACTTTGGAGCGGATTGAGAAGAATTTCGTCAT
AACTGATCCCAGGTTGCCTGATAATCCTATAATATTCGCCTCCGATAGTTTTCTTCAACTTACGGAGTAC
TCCAGAGAGGAGATACTGGGAAGGAATTGCAGATTCCTCCAAGGTCCAGAAACTGATAGAGCTACTGTGA
GGAAGATACGGGATGCCATTGACAATCAAACTGAAGTGACAGTGCAACTTATCAATTACACCAAGTCAGG
GAAAAAATTCTGGAACCTGTTCCATTTGCAACCCATGAGGGACCAAAAGGGCGATGTGCAATATTTCATA
GGCGTTCAACTTGATGGTACTGAACACGTCAGAGATGCGGCGGAGCGAGAAGGAGTGATGCTGATTAAGA
AAACAGCAGAGAATATCGACGAAGCGGCGAAAGAGCTGGACGGGTGGTACCTCTCATCCATGAAGGATAG
CGCCTACAAAGACTTCGGAAAGTACGAGATAAGACTGTCAAACCACAGTGCAGACAATAGGTATCACGAC
CTTGAAAATGGTCGCCTTATCGTTAATGTAAAGGCTTCAAAACTTAATTTCGTTGATATTATAGAGAACA
AGCTGGGCAAAATTATTGAGAAGATCGATACGCTTGATTTGGATAAGTACAGATTCATTAACGCTACTAA
ACTGGAAAGGGATATAAAATGTTACTATAAGGGGTATAAAACAAAAAAGGATGTTATCTGACTCGAGCGG
CCGCCACTGTGCTGGATATCTGCAGAATTCCACCACACTGGACTAGTGGATCCGAGCTCGGTACCAAGCT
TAAGTTTAAACCGCTGATCAGCCTCGACTGTGCCTTCTAGTTGCCAGCCATCTGTTGTTTGCCCCTCCCC
CGTGCCTTCCTTGACCCTGGAAGGTGCCACTCCCACTGTCCTTTCCTAATAAAATGAGGAAATTGCATCG
CATTGTCTGAGTAGGTGTCATTCTATTCTGGGGGGTGGGGTGGGGCAGGACAGCAAGGGGGAGGATTGGG
AAGACAATAGCAGGCATGCTGGGGATGCGGTGGGCTCTATGGCTTCTGAGGCGGAAAGAACCAGCTGGGG
CTCTAGGGGGTATCCCC
[124 nt withheld, positions 2118-2241]
C
[91 nt withheld, positions 2243-2333]
A
[49 nt withheld, positions 2335-2383]
CCTTTGACGTTGGAGTCCACGTTCTTT
[37 nt withheld, positions 2411-2447]
ACCCTATCTCGGTCTATTCTTTTGATTTATAAGGGATTTTGCCGATTTCGGCCTATTGGTTAAAAAATGA
GCTGATTTAACAAAAATTTAACGCGAATTAATTCTGTGGAATGTGTGTCAGTTAGGGTGTGGAAAGTCCC
CAGGCTCCCCAGCAGGCAGAAGTATGCAAAGCATGCATCTCAATTAGTCAGCAACCAGGTGTGGAAAGTC
CCCAGGCTCCCCAGCAGGCAGAAGTATGCAAAGCATGCATCTCAATTAGTCAGCAACCATAGTCCCGCCC
CTAACTCCGCCCATCCCGCCCCTAACTCCGCCCAGTTCCGCCCATTCTCCGCCCCATGGCTGACTAATTT
TTTTTATTTATGCAGAGGCCGAGGCCGCCTCTGCCTCTGAGCTATTCCAGAAGTAGTGAGGAGGCTTTTT
TGGAGGCCTAGGCTTTTGCAAAAAGCTCCCGGGAGCTTGTATATCCATTTTCGGATCTGATCAAGAGACA
GGATGAGGATCGTTTCGCATGATTGAACAAGATGGATTGCACGCAGGTTCTCCGGCCGCTTGGGTGGAGA
GGCTATTCGGCTATGACTGGGCACAACAGACAATCGGCTGCTCTGATGCCGCCGTGTTCCGGCTGTCAGC
GCAGGGGCGCCCGGTTCTTTTTGTCAAGACCGACCTGTCCGGTGCCCTGAATGAACTGCAGGACGAGGCA
GCGCGGCTATCGTGACTGGCCACGACGGGCGTTCCTTGCGCAGCTGTGCTCGACGTTGTCACTGAAGCGG
GAAGGGACTGGCTGCTATTGGGCGAAGTGCCGGGGCAGGATCTCCTGTCATCTCACCTTGCTCCTGCCGA
GAAAGTATCCATCATGGCTGATGCAATGCGGCGGCTGCATACGCTTGATCCGGCTACCTGCCCATTCGAC
CACCAAGCGAAACATCGCATCGAGCGAGCACGTACTCGGATGGAAGCCGGTCTTGTCGATCAGGATGATC
TGGACGAAGAGCATCAGGGGCTCGCGCCAGCCGAACTGTTCGCCAGGCTCAAGGCGCGCATGCCCGACGG
CGAGGATCTCGTCGTGACCCATGGCGATGCCTGCTTGCCGAATATCATGGTGGAAAATGGCCGCTTTTCT
GGATTCATCGACTGTGGCCGGCTGGGTGTGGCGGACCGCTATCAGGACATAGCGTTGGCTACCCGTGATA
TTGCTGAAGAGCTTGGCGGCGAATGGGCTGACCGCTTCCTCGTGCTTTACGGTATCGCCGCTCCCGATTC
GCAGCGCATCGCCTTCTATCGCCTTCTTGACGAGTTCTTCTGAGCGGGACTCTGGGGTTCGAAATGACCG
ACCAAGCGACGCCCAACCTGCCATCACGAGATTTCGATTCCACCGCCGCCTTCTATGAAAGGTTGGGCTT
CGGAATCGTTTTCCGGGACGCCGGCTGGATGATCCTCCAGCGCGGGGATCTCATGCTGGAGTTCTTCGCC
CACCCCAACTTGTTTATTGCAGCTTATAATGGTTACAAATAAAGCAATAGCATCACAAATTTCACAAATA
AAGCATTTTTTTCACTGCATTCTAGTTGTGGTTTGTCCAAACTCATCAATGTATCTTATCATGTCTGTAT
ACCGTCGACCTCTAGCTAGAGCTTGGCGTAATCATGGTCATAGCTGTTTCCTGTGTGAAATTGTTATCCG
CTCACAATTCCACACAACATGCGAGCCGGAAGCATAAAGTGTAAAGCCTGGGGTGCCTAATGAGTGAGCT
AACTCACATTAATTGCGTTGCGCTCACTGCCCGCTTTCCAGTCGGGAAACCTGTCGTGCCAGCTGCATTA
ATGAATCGGCCAACGCGCGGGGAGAGGCGGTTTGCGTATTGGGCGCTCTTCCGCTTCCTCGCTCACTGAC
TCGCTGCGCTCGGTCGTTCGGCTGCGGCGAGCGGTATCAGCTCACTCAAAGGCGGTAATACGGTTATCCA
CAGAATCAGGGGATAACGCAGGAAAGAACATGTGAGCAAAAGGCCAGCAAAAGGCCAGGAACCGTAAAAA
GGCCGCGTTGCTGGCGTTTTTCCATAGGCTCCGCCCCCCTGACGAGCATCACAAAAATCGACGCTCAAGT
CAGAGGTGGCGAAACCCGACAGGACTATAAAGATACCAGGCGTTTCCCCCTGGAAGCTCCCTCGTGCGCT
CTCCTGTTCCGACCCTGCCGCTTACCGGATACCTGTCCGCCTTTCTCCCTTCGGGAAGCGTGGCGCTTTC
TCATAGCTCACGCTGTAGGTATCTCAGTTCGGTGTAGGTCGTTCGCTCCAAGCTGGGCTGTGTGCACGAA
CCCCCCGTTCAGCCCGACCGCTGCGCCTTATCCGGTAACTATCGTCTTGAGTCCAACCCGGTAAGACACG
ACTTATCGCCACTGGCAGCAGCCACTGGTAACAGGATTAGCAGAGCGAGGTATGTAGGCGGTGCTACAGA
GTTCTTGAAGTGGTGGCCTAACTACGGCTACACTAGAAGAACAGTATTTGGTATCTGCGCTCTGCTGAAG
CCAGTTACCTTCGGAAAAAGAGTTGGTAGCTCTTGATCCGGCAAACAAACCACCGCTGGTAGCGGTGGTT
TTTTTGTTTGCAAGCAGCAGATTACGCGCAGAAAAAAAGGATCTCAAGAAGATCCTTTGATCTTTTCTAC
GGGGTCTGACGCTCAGTGGAACGAAAACTCACGTTAAGGGATTTTGGTCATGAGATTATCAAAAAGGATC
TTCACCTAGATCCTTTTAAATTAAAAATGAAGTTTTAAATCAATCTAAAGTATATATGAGTAAACTTGGT
CTGACAGTTACCAATGCTTAATCAGTGAGGCACCTATCTCAGCGATCTGTCTATTTCGTTCATCCATAGT
TGCCTGACTCCCCGTCGTGTAGATAACTACGATACGGGAGGGCTTACCATCTGGCCCCAGTGCTGCAATG
ATACCGCGAGACCCACGCTCACCGGCTCCAGATTTATCAGCAATAAACCAGCCAGCCGGAAGGGCCGAGC
GCAGAAGTGGTCCTGCAACTTTATCCGCCTCCATCCAGTCTATTAATTGTTGCCGGGAAGCTAGAGTAAG
TAGTTCGCCAGTTAATAGTTTGCGCAACGTTGTTGCCATTGCTACAGGCATCGTGGTGTCACGCTCGTCG
TTTGGTATGGCTTCATTCAGCTCCGGTTCCCAACGATCAAGGCGAGTTACATGATCCCCCATGTTGTGCA
AAAAAGCGGTTAGCTCCTTCGGTCCTCCGATCGTTGTCAGAAGTAAGTTGGCCGCAGTGTTATCACTCAT
GGTTATGGCAGCACTGCATAATTCTCTTACTGTCATGCCATCCGTAAGATGCTTTTCTGTGACTGGTGAG
TACTCAACCAAGTCATTCTGAGAATAGTGTATGCGGCGACCGAGTTGCTCTTGCCCGGCGTCAATACGGG
ATAATACCGCGCCACATAGCAGAACTTTAAAAGTGCTCATCATTGGAAAACGTTCTTCGGGGCGAAAACT
CTCAAGGATCTTACCGCTGTTGAGATCCAGTTCGATGTAACCCACTCGTGCACCCAACTGATCTTCAGCA
TCTTTTACTTTCACCAGCGTTTCTGGGTGAGCAAAAACAGGAAGGCAAAATGCCGCAAAAAAGGGAATAA
GGGCGACACGGAAATGTTGAATACTCATACTCTTCCTTTTTCAATATTATTGAAGCATTTATCAGGGTTA
TTGTCTCATGAGCGGATACATATTTGAATGTATTTAGAAAAATAAACAAATAGGGGTTCCGCGCACATTT
CCCCGAAAAGTGCCACCTGACGTCGACGGATCGGG
